>Addgene plasmid #73839 | pJK044 (pET-PurQ-wt) | depositor full sequence | sequence record 136934 | pJK044 (pET-PurQ-wt) sequence 5966 bps
TGGCGAATGGG
[124 nt withheld, positions 12-135]
C
[91 nt withheld, positions 137-227]
A
[49 nt withheld, positions 229-277]
CCTTTGACGTTGGAGTCCACGTTCTTT
[37 nt withheld, positions 305-341]
ACCCTATCTCGGTCTATTCTTTTGATTTATAAGGGATTTTGCCGATTTCGGCCTATTGGTTAAAAAATGA
GCTGATTTAACAAAAATTTAACGCGAATTTTAACAAAATATTAACGTTTACAATTTCAGGTGGCACTTTT
CGGGGAAATGTGCGCGGAACCCCTATTTGTTTATTTTTCTAAATACATTCAAATATGTATCCGCTCATGA
ATTAATTCTTAGAAAAACTCATCGAGCATCAAATGAAACTGCAATTTATTCATATCAGGATTATCAATAC
CATATTTTTGAAAAAGCCGTTTCTGTAATGAAGGAGAAAACTCACCGAGGCAGTTCCATAGGATGGCAAG
ATCCTGGTATCGGTCTGCGATTCCGACTCGTCCAACATCAATACAACCTATTAATTTCCCCTCGTCAAAA
ATAAGGTTATCAAGTGAGAAATCACCATGAGTGACGACTGAATCCGGTGAGAATGGCAAAAGTTTATGCA
TTTCTTTCCAGACTTGTTCAACAGGCCAGCCATTACGCTCGTCATCAAAATCACTCGCATCAACCAAACC
GTTATTCATTCGTGATTGCGCCTGAGCGAGACGAAATACGCGATCGCTGTTAAAAGGACAATTACAAACA
GGAATCGAATGCAACCGGCGCAGGAACACTGCCAGCGCATCAACAATATTTTCACCTGAATCAGGATATT
CTTCTAATACCTGGAATGCTGTTTTCCCGGGGATCGCAGTGGTGAGTAACCATGCATCATCAGGAGTACG
GATAAAATGCTTGATGGTCGGAAGAGGCATAAATTCCGTCAGCCAGTTTAGTCTGACCATCTCATCTGTA
ACATCATTGGCAACGCTACCTTTGCCATGTTTCAGAAACAACTCTGGCGCATCGGGCTTCCCATACAATC
GATAGATTGTCGCACCTGATTGCCCGACATTATCGCGAGCCCATTTATACCCATATAAATCAGCATCCAT
GTTGGAATTTAATCGCGGCCTAGAGCAAGACGTTTCCCGTTGAATATGGCTCATAACACCCCTTGTATTA
CTGTTTATGTAAGCAGACAGTTTTATTGTTCATGACCAAAATCCCTTAACGTGAGTTTTCGTTCCACTGA
GCGTCAGACCCCGTAGAAAAGATCAAAGGATCTTCTTGAGATCCTTTTTTTCTGCGCGTAATCTGCTGCT
TGCAAACAAAAAAACCACCGCTACCAGCGGTGGTTTGTTTGCCGGATCAAGAGCTACCAACTCTTTTTCC
GAAGGTAACTGGCTTCAGCAGAGCGCAGATACCAAATACTGTCCTTCTAGTGTAGCCGTAGTTAGGCCAC
CACTTCAAGAACTCTGTAGCACCGCCTACATACCTCGCTCTGCTAATCCTGTTACCAGTGGCTGCTGCCA
GTGGCGATAAGTCGTGTCTTACCGGGTTGGACTCAAGACGATAGTTACCGGATAAGGCGCAGCGGTCGGG
CTGAACGGGGGGTTCGTGCACACAGCCCAGCTTGGAGCGAACGACCTACACCGAACTGAGATACCTACAG
CGTGAGCTATGAGAAAGCGCCACGCTTCCCGAAGGGAGAAAGGCGGACAGGTATCCGGTAAGCGGCAGGG
TCGGAACAGGAGAGCGCACGAGGGAGCTTCCAGGGGGAAACGCCTGGTATCTTTATAGTCCTGTCGGGTT
TCGCCACCTCTGACTTGAGCGTCGATTTTTGTGATGCTCGTCAGGGGGGCGGAGCCTATGGAAAAACGCC
AGCAACGCGGCCTTTTTACGGTTCCTGGCCTTTTGCTGGCCTTTTGCTCACATGTTCTTTCCTGCGTTAT
CCCCTGATTCTGTGGATAACCGTATTACCGCCTTTGAGTGAGCTGATACCGCTCGCCGCAGCCGAACGAC
CGAGCGCAGCGAGTCAGTGAGCGAGGAAGCGGAAGAGCGCCTGATGCGGTATTTTCTCCTTACGCATCTG
TGCGGTATTTCACACCGCATATATGGTGCACTCTCAGTACAATCTGCTCTGATGCCGCATAGTTAAGCCA
GTATACACTCCGCTATCGCTACGTGACTGGGTCATGGCTGCGCCCCGACACCCGCCAACACCCGCTGACG
CGCCCTGACGGGCTTGTCTGCTCCCGGCATCCGCTTACAGACAAGCTGTGACCGTCTCCGGGAGCTGCAT
GTGTCAGAGGTTTTCACCGTCATCACCGAAACGCGCGAGGCAGCTGCGGTAAAGCTCATCAGCGTGGTCG
TGAAGCGATTCACAGATGTCTGCCTGTTCATCCGCGTCCAGCTCGTTGAGTTTCTCCAGAAGCGTTAATG
TCTGGCTTCTGATAAAGCGGGCCATGTTAAGGGCGGTTTTTTCCTGTTTGGTCACTGATGCCTCCGTGTA
AGGGGGATTTCTGTTCATGGGGGTAATGATACCGATGAAACGAGAGAGGATGCTCACGATACGGGTTACT
GATGATGAACATGCCCGGTTACTGGAACGTTGTGAGGGTAAACAACTGGCGGTATGGATGCGGCGGGACC
AGAGAAAAATCACTCAGGGTCAATGCCAGCGCTTCGTTAATACAGATGTAGGTGTTCCACAGGGTAGCCA
GCAGCATCCTGCGATGCAGATCCGGAACATAATGGTGCAGGGCGCTGACTTCCGCGTTTCCAGACTTTAC
GAAACACGGAAACCGAAGACCATTCATGTTGTTGCTCAGGTCGCAGACGTTTTGCAGCAGCAGTCGCTTC
ACGTTCGCTCGCGTATCGGTGATTCATTCTGCTAACCAGTAAGGCAACCCCGCCAGCCTAGCCGGGTCCT
CAACGACAGGAGCACGATCATGCGCACCCGTGGGGCCGCCATGCCGGCGATAATGGCCTGCTTCTCGCCG
AAACGTTTGGTGGCGGGACCAGTGACGAAGGCTTGAGCGAGGGCGTGCAAGATTCCGAATACCGCAAGCG
ACAGGCCGATCATCGTCGCGCTCCAGCGAAAGCGGTCCTCGCCGAAAATGACCCAGAGCGCTGCCGGCAC
CTGTCCTACGAGTTGCATGATAAAGAAGACAGTCATAAGTGCGGCGACGATAGTCATGCCCCGCGCCCAC
CGGAAGGAGCTGACTGGGTTGAAGGCTCTCAAGGGCATCGGTCGAGATCCCGGTGCCTAATGAGTGAGCT
AACTTACATTAATTGCGTTGCGCTCACTGCCCGCTTTCCAGTCGGGAAACCTGTCGTGCCAGCTGCATTA
ATGAATCGGCCAACGCGCGGGGAGAGGCGGTTTGCGTATTGGGCGCCAGGGTGGTTTTTCTTTTCACCAG
TGAGACGGGCAACAGCTGATTGCCCTTCACCGCCTGGCCCTGAGAGAGTTGCAGCAAGCGGTCCACGCTG
GTTTGCCCCAGCAGGCGAAAATCCTGTTTGATGGTGGTTAACGGCGGGATATAACATGAGCTGTCTTCGG
TATCGTCGTATCCCACTACCGAGATATCCGCACCAACGCGCAGCCCGGACTCGGTAATGGCGCGCATTGC
GCCCAGCGCCATCTGATCGTTGGCAACCAGCATCGCAGTGGGAACGATGCCCTCATTCAGCATTTGCATG
GTTTGTTGAAAACCGGACATGGCACTCCAGTCGCCTTCCCGTTCCGCTATCGGCTGAATTTGATTGCGAG
TGAGATATTTATGCCAGCCAGCCAGACGCAGACGCGCCGAGACAGAACTTAATGGGCCCGCTAACAGCGC
GATTTGCTGGTGACCCAATGCGACCAGATGCTCCACGCCCAGTCGCGTACCGTCTTCATGGGAGAAAATA
ATACTGTTGATGGGTGTCTGGTCAGAGACATCAAGAAATAACGCCGGAACATTAGTGCAGGCAGCTTCCA
CAGCAATGGCATCCTGGTCATCCAGCGGATAGTTAATGATCAGCCCACTGACGCGTTGCGCGAGAAGATT
GTGCACCGCCGCTTTACAGGCTTCGACGCCGCTTCGTTCTACCATCGACACCACCACGCTGGCACCCAGT
TGATCGGCGCGAGATTTAATCGCCGCGACAATTTGCGACGGCGCGTGCAGGGCCAGACTGGAGGTGGCAA
CGCCAATCAGCAACGACTGTTTGCCCGCCAGTTGTTGTGCCACGCGGTTGGGAATGTAATTCAGCTCCGC
CATCGCCGCTTCCACTTTTTCCCGCGTTTTCGCAGAAACGTGGCTGGCCTGGTTCACCACGCGGGAAACG
GTCTGATAAGAGACACCGGCATACTCTGCGACATCGTATAACGTTACTGGTTTCACATTCACCACCCTGA
ATTGACTCTCTTCCGGGCGCTATCATGCCATACCGCGAAAGGTTTTGCGCCATTCGATGGTGTCCGGGAT
CTCGACGCTCTCCCTTATGCGACTCCTGCATTAGGAAGCAGCCCAGTAGTAGGTTGAGGCCGTTGAGCAC
CGCCGCCGCAAGGAATGGTGCATGCAAGGAGATGGCGCCCAACAGTCCCCCGGCCACGGGGCCTGCCACC
ATACCCACGCCGAAACAAGCGCTCATGAGCCCGAAGTGGCGAGCCCGATCTTCCCCATCGGTGATGTCGG
CGATATAGGCGCCAGCAACCGCACCTGTGGCGCCGGTGATGCCGGCCACGATGCGTCCGGCGTAGAGGAT
CGAGATCTCGATCCCGCGAAATTAATACGACTCACTATAGGGGAATTGTGAGCGGATAACAATTCCCCTC
TAGAAATAATTTTGTTTAACTTTAAGAAGGAGATATACATATGAAATTTGCGGTGATTGTGTTACCCGGC
TCCAACTGTGATATCGATATGTATCATGCTGTAAAGGATGAGCTCGGCCATGAAGTGGAATACGTCTGGC
ATGAGGAAACAAGCCTTGACGGCTTCGACGGCGTGTTAATTCCGGGAGGATTTTCTTACGGCGATTACTT
AAGATGCGGCGCCATCGCCCGATTTGCGAATATTATGCCAGCTGTCAAACAAGCAGCGGCTGAAGGAAAA
CCTGTTCTTGGCGTCTGTAACGGATTCCAGATTTTACAGGAGCTTGGGCTGCTGCCAGGCGCAATGAGAC
GCAACAAAGATCTGAAGTTCATTTGCCGTCCGGTTGAATTGATTGTTCAGAACGACGAAACCTTATTCAC
AGCTTCCTACGAAAAGGGAGAATCGATTACAATCCCGGTTGCCCATGGTGAAGGGAATTTCTACTGTGAT
GACGAGACGCTTGCTACATTAAAGGAAAACAATCAAATTGCTTTCACATACGGCTCTAATATTAATGGAA
GTGTCAGCGACATTGCCGGTGTCGTGAATGAGAAAGGCAATGTATTAGGCATGATGCCTCACCCTGAGCG
CGCGGTCGATGAACTGCTTGGAAGCGCCGACGGTCTTAAATTGTTCCAGTCTATCGTGAAAAATTGGAGG
GAAACTCATGTCACTACTGCTTGACTCGAGTAAATCACGAATTCGAGCTCCGTCGACAAGCTTGCGGCCG
CACTCGAGCACCACCACCACCACCACTGAGATCCGGCTGCTAACAAAGCCCGAAAGGAAGCTGAGTTGGC
TGCTGCCACCGCTGAGCAATAACTAGCATAACCCCTTGGGGCCTCTAAACGGGTCTTGAGGGGTTTTTTG
CTGAAAGGAGGAACTATATCCGGAT
Features (pLannotate 1.2.2; 19 found; start..end, strand, type, name):
     12..467     +  rep_origin     f1 ori (sequence partly withheld): f1 bacteriophage origin of replication; arrow indicates direction of (+) strand synthesis
    494..551     +  promoter       AmpR promoter (fragment): bla
    560..1375    -  CDS            KanR: aminoglycoside phosphotransferase; aph(3')-Ia; confers resistance to kanamycin in bacteria or G418 (Geneticin®) in eukaryotes
   1497..2085    +  rep_origin     ori: high-copy-number ColE1/pMB1/pBR322/pUC origin of replication
   2271..2413    -  misc_feature   bom: basis of mobility region from pBR322
   2515..2706    -  CDS            rop: Rop protein, which maintains plasmids at low copy number; rop
   2723..3103    +  CDS            YPB1_ECOLX: Protein predicted: Swiss-Prot protein existence level 4. From Escherichia coli.
   3175..3466    -  CDS            TcR (fragment): tetracycline efflux protein; tet; confers resistance to tetracycline
   3481..3502    -  protein_bind   CAP binding site: CAP binding activates transcription in the presence of cAMP. E. coli catabolite activator protein
   3515..4597    -  CDS            lacI: lac repressor; lacI; The lac repressor binds to the lac operator to inhibit transcription in E. coli. This inhibition can be relieved by adding lactose or isopropyl-β-D-thiogalactopyranoside (IPTG).
   4598..4675    -  promoter       lacI promoter: lacI
   4683..4962    -  CDS            TcR (fragment): tetracycline efflux protein; tet; confers resistance to tetracycline
   4984..5002    +  promoter       T7 promoter: promoter for bacteriophage T7 RNA polymerase
   5003..5027    +  protein_bind   lac operator: The lac repressor binds to the lac operator to inhibit transcription in E. coli. This inhibition can be relieved by adding lactose or isopropyl-β-D-thiogalactopyranoside (IPTG). lac repressor encoded by lacI
   5042..5064    +  RBS            RBS: efficient ribosome binding site from bacteriophage T7 gene 10 (Olins and Rangwala, 1989)
   5072..5752    +  CDS            purQ: PURQ_BACSU - Experimental evidence at protein level: Swiss-Prot protein existence level 1. Part of the phosphoribosylformylglycinamidine synthase complex involved in the purines biosynthetic pathway. Catalyzes the ATP-dependent conversion of formylglycinamide ribonucleotide (FGAR) and glutamine to yield formylglycinamidine ribonucleotide (FGAM) and glutamate. The FGAM synthase complex is composed of three subunits. PurQ produces an ammonia molecule by converting glutamine to glutamate. PurL transfers the ammonia molecule to FGAR to form FGAM in an ATP- dependent manner. PurS interacts with Pur
   5810..5827    +  CDS            9xHis (fragment): 9xHis affinity tag
   5837..5886    +  CDS            SET1 (fragment): solubility-enhancement tag derived from T7 phage gene 10B
   5894..5941    +  terminator     T7 terminator: transcription terminator for bacteriophage T7 RNA polymerase
