[The description below was written by a language model from this plasmid's Addgene catalogue record and pLannotate feature annotations shown in this document.]
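Description:
pJK044 (pET-PurQ-wt) is a bacterial expression plasmid built on the pET24a backbone for producing the wild-type glutaminase subunit (PurQ) of Bacillus subtilis formylglycinamidine ribonucleotide synthetase in E. coli. It is selected with kanamycin through an aph(3')-Ia resistance gene. It replicates from a pBR322-type ColE1 origin accompanied by the bom mobility region and the rop gene, which holds copy number down, although the record lists copy number as unknown. An f1 origin is also present. The short tetracycline-resistance fragments, the partial bla promoter and the predicted E. coli ORF picked up by annotation are backbone remnants rather than functional parts.

The purQ coding sequence was inserted between the NdeI and XhoI sites, both retained. This places it downstream of a T7 promoter, a lac operator and the strong T7 gene 10 ribosome binding site, and upstream of the T7 terminator. The plasmid-borne lacI gene supplies repressor, so transcription stays off until an inducer such as IPTG is added in a host that provides T7 RNA polymerase. A vector-derived His-tag sequence lies beyond the annotated purQ reading frame. The depositor refers to a stop codon ahead of the XhoI site, which suggests the protein is made untagged, but also notes uncertainty about the sequence between that stop codon and XhoI. The SET1 fragment call just before the terminator is probably an annotation artefact.

PurQ hydrolyses glutamine to glutamate, generating the ammonia that PurL uses to convert FGAR to FGAM in purine biosynthesis, within a complex that also includes PurS. The plasmid supplies recombinant PurQ for biochemical study of that complex. The deposited sequence (5,966 nt) is slightly shorter than the catalogued total size of 5,980 bp.
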