Addgene plasmid #73839: pJK044 (pET-PurQ-wt)
Purpose: Produces Bacillus subtilis formylglycinamidine ribonucleotide synthetase glutaminase subunit, (PurQ)
Depositing lab: T. J. Kappock & JoAnne Stubbe. Depositing organization: Massachusetts Institute of Technology. Publication: The formylglycinamide ribonucleotide amidotransferase complex from Bacillus subtilis: metabolite-mediated complex formation. Hoskins AA, Anand R, Ealick SE, Stubbe J. Biochemistry. 2004 Aug 17;43(32):10314-27. 10.1021/bi049127h PubMed 15301530.
Backbone
  Vector backbone: pET24a
  Backbone size w/o insert (bp): 5310
  Total vector size (bp): 5980
  Vector type: Bacterial Expression
Growth in bacteria
  Bacterial resistance: Kanamycin, 50 μg/mL
  Growth temperature: 37°C
  Growth strain: DH5alpha
  Copy number: Unknown
Gene/Insert
  Gene/Insert name: formylglycinamidine ribonucleotide synthetase, glutaminase subunit (alt names: purQ; BSU06470)
  Species: Bacillus subtilis
  GenBank ID: NP_388529
  Promoter: T7
  Cloning method: Restriction Enzyme; 5′ cloning site NdeI (not destroyed); 3′ cloning site XhoI (not destroyed)
  Sequencing primers: 5′ T7 promoter; 3′ T7 terminator
Resource information
  A portion of this plasmid was derived from a plasmid made by: Constructed by T. J. Kappock in the lab of J. Stubbe (MIT).
Terms and licenses: Academic/Nonprofit Terms; Industry Terms: Not Available to Industry
Depositor comments: TEMPORARY: Am a little uncertain of the 3'-UTR region sequence between the XhoI site and stop codon. Original sequencing files were not available.
How to cite: pJK044 (pET-PurQ-wt) was a gift from T. J. Kappock & JoAnne Stubbe (Addgene plasmid # 73839 ; http://n2t.net/addgene:73839 ; RRID:Addgene_73839)
