>Addgene plasmid #73839 | pJK044 (pET-PurQ-wt) | addgene partial sequence | sequence record 141235 | T7term 5'-GCTAGTTATTGCTCAGCGG-3'
TTTCGGGCTTTGTTAGCAGCCGGATCTCAGTGGTGGTGGTGGTGGTGCTCGAGTGCGGCCGCAAGCTTGT
CGACGGAGCTCGAATTCGTGATTTACTCGAGTCAAGCAGTAGTGACATGAGTTTCCCTCCAATTTTTCAC
GATAGACTGGAACAATTTAAGACCGTCGGCGCTTCCAAGCAGTTCATCGACCGCGCGCTCAGGGTGAGGC
ATCATGCCTAATACATTGCCTTTCTCATTCACGACACCGGCAATGTCGCTGACACTTCCATTAATATTAG
AGCCGTATGTGAAAGCAATTTGATTGTTTTCCTTTAATGTAGCAAGCGTCTCGTCATCACAGTAGAAATT
CCCTTCACCATGGGCAACCGGGATTGTAATCGATTCTCCCTTTTCGTAGGAAGCTGTGAATAAGGTTTCG
TCGTTCTGAACAATCAATTCAACCGGACGGCAAATGAACTTCAGATCTTTGTTGCGTCTCATTGCGCCTG
GCAGCAGCCCAAGCTCCTGTAAAATCTGGAATCCGTTACAGACGCCAAGAACAGGTTTTCCTTCAGCCGC
TGCTTGTTTGACAGCTGGCATAATATTCGCAAATCGGGCGATGGCGCCGCATCTTAAGTAATCGCCGTAA
GAAAATCCTCCCGGAATTAACACGCCGTCGAAGCCGTCAAGGCTTGTTTCCTCATGCCAGACGTATTCCA
CTTCATGGCCGAGCTCATCCTTTACAGCATGATACATATCGATATCACAGTTGGAGCCGGGTAACACAAT
CACCGCAAATTTCATATGTATATCTCCTTCTTAAAGTTAAACAAAATTATTTCTAGAGGGGAATTGTTAT
CCGCTCACAATTCCCCTATAGTGAGTCGTATTAATTTCGCGGGATCGAGATCTCGATCCTCTACGCCGGA
CGCATCGTGGCCGGCATCACCGGCGCCACAGGTGCGGTTGCTGGCGCCTATATCGCCGACATCACCGATG
GGGAAGATCGGGCTCGCCACTTCGGGCTCATGAGCGCTTGTTTCGGCGTGGGTATGGA
